>Addgene plasmid #145712 | pGBW-m4046867 | depositor full sequence | sequence record 287889 | Full Sequence
GATCTCGATCCCGCGAAATTAATACGACTCACTATAGGGGAATTGTGAGCGGATAACAATTCCCCTCTAG
AAATAATTTTGTTTAACTTTAAGAAGGAGACTCTTCTATG
[417 nt withheld, positions 111-527]
GAGAACCTGTACTTTCAAAGCGACTACAAGGATGATGATGACAAATAACCGGCTTATCGGTCAGTTTCAC
CTGATTTACGTAAAAACCCGCTTCGGCGGGTTTTTGCTTTTGGAGGGGCAGAAAGATGAATGACTGTCCA
CGACGCTATACCCAAAAGAAATTGAGATCCTTTTTTTCTGCGCGTAATCTGCTGCTTGCAAACAAAAAAA
CCACCGCTACCAGCGGTGGTTTGTTTGCCGGATCAAGAGCTACCAACTCTTTTTCCGAAGGTAACTGGCT
TCAGCAGAGCGCAGATACCAAATACTGTTCTTCTAGTGTAGCCGTAGTTAGGCCACCACTTCAAGAACTC
TGTAGCACCGCCTACATACCTCGCTCTGCTAATCCTGTTACCAGTGGCTGCTGCCAGTGGCGATAAGTCG
TGTCTTACCGGGTTGGACTCAAGACGATAGTTACCGGATAAGGCGCAGCGGTCGGGCTGAACGGGGGGTT
CGTGCACACAGCCCAGCTTGGAGCGAACGACCTACACCGAACTGAGATACCTACAGCGTGAGCTATGAGA
AAGCGCCACGCTTCCCGAAGGGAGAAAGGCGGACAGGTATCCGGTAAGCGGCAGGGTCGGAACAGGAGAG
CGCACGAGGGAGCTTCCAGGGGGAAACGCCTGGTATCTTTATAGTCCTGTCGGGTTTCGCCACCTCTGAC
TTGAGCGTCGATTTTTGTGATGCTCGTCAGGGGGGCGGAGCCTATGGAAATTGATCGGGCACGTAAGAGG
TTCCAACTTTCACCATAATGAAATAAGATCACTACCGGGCGTATTTTTTGAGTTATCGAGATTTTCAGGA
GCTAAGGAAGCTAAAATGGAGAAAAAAATCACTGGATATACCACCGTTGATATATCCCAATGGCATCGTA
AAGAACATTTTGAGGCATTTCAGTCAGTTGCTCAATGTACCTATAACCAGACCGTTCAGCTGGATATTAC
GGCCTTTTTAAAGACCGTAAAGAAAAATAAGCACAAGTTTTATCCGGCCTTTATTCACATTCTTGCCCGC
CTGATGAATGCTCATCCGGAATTTCGTATGGCAATGAAAGACGGTGAGCTGGTGATATGGGATAGTGTTC
ACCCTTGTTACACCGTTTTCCATGAGCAAACTGAAACGTTTTCATCGCTCTGGAGTGAATACCACGACGA
TTTCCGGCAGTTTCTACACATATATTCGCAAGATGTGGCGTGTTACGGTGAAAACCTGGCCTATTTCCCT
AAAGGGTTTATTGAGAATATGTTTTTCGTTTCAGCCAATCCCTGGGTGAGTTTCACCAGTTTTGATTTAA
ACGTGGCCAATATGGACAACTTCTTCGCCCCCGTTTTCACCATGGGCAAATATTATACGCAAGGCGACAA
GGTGCTGATGCCGCTGGCGATTCAGGTTCATCATGCCGTTTGTGATGGCTTCCATGTCGGCAGAATGCTT
AATGAATTACAACAGTACTGCGATGAGTGGCAGGGCGGGGCGTAATTTGATATCGAGCTCGCTTGGACTC
CTGTTGATAGATCCAGTAATGACCTCAGAACTCCATCTGGATTTGTTCAGAACGCTCGGTTGCCGCCGGG
CGTTTTTTATTGGT
Features (pLannotate 1.2.2; 9 found; start..end, strand, type, name):
     20..38      +  promoter       T7 promoter: promoter for bacteriophage T7 RNA polymerase
     39..63      +  protein_bind   lac operator: The lac repressor binds to the lac operator to inhibit transcription in E. coli. This inhibition can be relieved by adding lactose or isopropyl-β-D-thiogalactopyranoside (IPTG). lac repressor encoded by lacI
     78..100     +  RBS            RBS: efficient ribosome binding site from bacteriophage T7 gene 10 (Olins and Rangwala, 1989)
    111..527     +  CDS            R1A_SARS2 (fragment) (sequence withheld): Experimental evidence at protein level: Swiss-Prot protein existence level 1. [Non-structural protein 10]: Plays a pivotal role in viral transcription by stimulating both nsp14 3'-5' exoribonuclease and nsp16 2'-O-methyltransferase activities. Therefore plays an essential role in viral mRNAs cap methylation. From Severe acute respiratory syndrome coronavirus 2 (2019-nCoV) (SARS-CoV-2).
    548..571     +  CDS            3xFLAG (fragment): three tandem FLAG® epitope tags, followed by an enterokinase cleavage site
    689..1277    +  rep_origin     ori: high-copy-number ColE1/pMB1/pBR322/pUC origin of replication
   1285..1382    +  promoter       cat promoter: promoter of the E. coli cat gene encoding chloramphenicol acetyltransferase
   1383..2039    +  CDS            cat: CAT_ECOLX - Experimental evidence at protein level: Swiss-Prot protein existence level 1. This enzyme is an effector of chloramphenicol resistance in bacteria. From Escherichia coli. This protein is used as a marker in many commonly used cloning vectors, such as pACYC184.
   2113..2147    +  terminator     lambda t0 terminator: minimal transcription terminator from phage lambda (Scholtissek and Grosse, 1987)
