[The description below was written by a language model from this plasmid's Addgene catalogue record and pLannotate feature annotations shown in this document.]
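Description:
pGBW-m4046867 is a compact bacterial expression plasmid of about 2.15 kb for producing SARS-CoV-2 non-structural protein 10 (nsp10) in E. coli. Its minimal backbone carries little beyond a high-copy ColE1/pUC-type origin of replication and a chloramphenicol acetyltransferase (cat) gene driven by its own cat promoter, so the plasmid is maintained under chloramphenicol selection. A lambda t0 terminator lies downstream of the resistance gene. No terminator is annotated directly after the expression cassette, and no lacI gene is annotated on the plasmid.

The payload is a roughly 416 bp nsp10 coding sequence, derived from the viral ORF1ab polyprotein and recoded for E. coli codon usage. It sits behind a T7 promoter followed immediately by a lac operator, with the efficient ribosome binding site from phage T7 gene 10 and an ATG start codon. Transcription therefore depends on T7 RNA polymerase supplied by the host. It can be held off by lac repressor, which the host would also have to provide, and relieved with IPTG or lactose. According to the catalogue, the C-terminus is fused to a TEV-cleavable FLAG tag contributed by the backbone. The feature table detects a short FLAG-type epitope segment just downstream of the nsp10 coding region but does not separately annotate the TEV site.

In the virus, nsp10 acts as a cofactor that stimulates the nsp14 exoribonuclease and the nsp16 2'-O-methyltransferase, contributing to viral mRNA cap methylation. The construct is suited to inducible recombinant production of tagged nsp10, with the FLAG epitope available for detection or affinity capture and removable by TEV protease.
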