Addgene plasmid #145712: pGBW-m4046867
Purpose: Bacterial Expression plasmid for SARS-CoV-2 nsp10
Depositing lab: Ginkgo Bioworks & Benjie Chen.
Backbone
  Vector backbone: ori-013 - marker | cmR
  Backbone size w/o insert (bp): 1462
  Vector type: Bacterial Expression
Growth in bacteria
  Bacterial resistance: Chloramphenicol, 25 μg/mL
  Growth temperature: 30°C
  Growth strain: DH5alpha
  Copy number: High Copy
Gene/Insert
  Gene/Insert name: SARS-CoV-2 nsp10
  Species: Escherichia coli str. K-12 substr. MG1655; Severe acute respiratory syndrome coronavirus 2
  Insert size (bp): 416
  Mutation: Escherichia coli recode 1
  Entrez Gene: ORF1ab (a.k.a. GU280_gp01)
  Promoter: Promoter | pT7 ; Operator | lacO ; RBS | T7_rbs ; Start Codon | ATG
  Tag / fusion protein: Cleavable TEV;FLAG_2 (C terminal on backbone)
  Cloning method: Unknown
Resource information
  A portion of this plasmid was derived from a plasmid made by: GinkgoBioworks
Depositor comments: NCBI Reference Sequence: YP_009725306.1
How to cite: pGBW-m4046867 was a gift from Ginkgo Bioworks & Benjie Chen (Addgene plasmid # 145712)
